>Addgene plasmid #245578 | pICSL50005 | addgene full sequence | sequence record 495501 | Addgene NGS Result
GGTCTCATTCGATGGTGAGCAAGGGCGAGGAGCTGTTCACCGGGGTGGTGCCCATCCTGGTCGAGCTGGA
CGGCGACGTAAACGGCCACAAGTTCAGCGTGTCCGGCGAGGGCGAGGGCGATGCCACCTACGGCAAGCTG
ACCCTGAAGTTCATCTGCACCACCGGCAAGCTGCCCGTGCCCTGGCCCACCCTCGTGACCACCTTCGGCT
ACGGCCTGCAGTGCTTCGCCCGCTACCCCGACCACATGAAGCAGCACGACTTCTTCAAGTCCGCCATGCC
CGAAGGCTACGTCCAGGAGCGCACCATCTTCTTCAAGGACGACGGCAACTACAAGACCCGCGCCGAGGTG
AAGTTCGAGGGCGACACCCTGGTGAACCGCATCGAGCTGAAGGGCATCGACTTCAAGGAGGACGGCAACA
TCCTGGGGCACAAGCTGGAGTACAACTACAACAGCCACAACGTCTATATCATGGCCGACAAGCAGAAGAA
CGGCATCAAGGTGAACTTCAAGATCCGCCACAACATCGAGGACGGCAGCGTGCAGCTCGCCGACCACTAC
CAGCAGAACACCCCCATCGGCGACGGCCCCGTGCTGCTGCCCGACAACCACTACCTGAGCTACCAGTCCG
CCCTGAGCAAAGACCCCAACGAGAAGCGCGATCACATGGTCCTGCTGGAGTTCGTGACCGCCGCCGGGAT
CACTCTCGGCATGGACGAGCTGTACAAGTGAGCTTTGAGACCACGTGGCTCTTCAGTGGACGAAAGGGCC
TCGTGATACGCCTATTTTTATAGGTTAATGTCATGATAATAATGGTTTCTTAGACGTCAGGTGGCACTTT
TCGGGGAAATGTGCGCGGAACCCCTATTTGTTTATTTTTCTAAATACATTCAAATATGTATCCGCTCATG
AGACAATAACCCTGATAAATGCTTCAATAATATTGAAAAAGGAAGAGTATGCGCTCACGCAACTGGTCCA
GAACCTTGACCGAACGCAGCGGTGGTAACGGCGCAGTGGCGGTTTTCATGGCTTGTTATGACTGTTTTTT
TTTGGGGTACAGTCTATGCCTCGGGCATCCAAGCAGCAAGCGCGTTACGCCGTGGGTCGATGTTTGATGT
TATGGAGCAGCAACGATGTTACGCAGCAGGGCAGTCGCCCTAAAACAAAGTTAAACATCATGAGGGAAGC
GGTGATCGCCGAAGTATCGACTCAACTATCAGAGGTAGTTGGCGTCATCGAGCGCCATCTCGAACCGACG
TTGCTGGCCGTACATTTGTACGGCTCCGCAGTGGATGGCGGCCTGAAGCCACACAGCGATATTGATTTGC
TGGTTACGGTGACCGTAAGGCTTGATGAAACAACGCGGCGAGCTTTGATCAACGACCTTTTGGAAACTTC
GGCTTCCCCTGGAGAGAGCGAGATTCTCCGCGCTGTAGAAGTCACCATTGTTGTGCACGACGACATCATT
CCGTGGCGTTATCCAGCTAAGCGCGAACTGCAATTTGGAGAATGGCAGCGCAATGACATTCTTGCAGGTA
TCTTCGAGCCAGCCACGATCGACATTGATCTGGCTATCTTGCTGACAAAAGCAAGAGAACATAGCGTTGC
CTTGGTAGGTCCAGCGGCGGAGGAACTCTTTGATCCGGTTCCTGAACAGGATCTATTTGAGGCGCTAAAT
GAAACCTTAACGCTATGGAACTCGCCGCCCGACTGGGCTGGCGATGAGCGAAATGTAGTGCTTACGTTGT
CCCGCATTTGGTACAGCGCAGTAACCGGCAAAATCGCGCCGAAGGATGTCGCTGCCGACTGGGCAATGGA
GCGCCTGCCGGCCCAGTATCAGCCCGTCATACTTGAAGCTAGACAGGCTTATCTTGGACAAGAAGAAGAT
CGCTTGGCCTCGCGCGCAGATCAGTTGGAAGAATTTGTCCATTACGTAAAAGGCGAGATCACCAAGGTAG
TCGGCAAATAACTGTCAGACCAAGTTTACTCATATATACTTTAGATTGATTTAAAACTTCATTTTTAATT
TAAAAGGATCTAGGTGAAGATCCTTTTTGATAATCTCATGACCAAAATCCCTTAACGTGAGTTTTCGTTC
CACTGAGCGTCAGACCCCGTAGAAAAGATCAAAGGATCTTCTTGAGATCCTTTTTTTCTGCGCGTAATCT
GCTGCTTGCAAACAAAAAAACCACCGCTACCAGCGGTGGTTTGTTTGCCGGATCAAGAGCTACCAACTCT
TTTTCCGAAGGTAACTGGCTTCAGCAGAGCGCAGATACCAAATACTGTTCTTCTAGTGTAGCCGTAGTTA
GGCCACCACTTCAAGAACTCTGTAGCACCGCCTACATACCTCGCTCTGCTAATCCTGTTACCAGTGGCTG
CTGCCAGTGGCGATAAGTCGTGTCTTACCGGGTTGGACTCAAGACGATAGTTACCGGATAAGGCGCAGCG
GTCGGGCTGAACGGGGGGTTCGTGCACACAGCCCAGCTTGGAGCGAACGACCTACACCGAACTGAGATAC
CTACAGCGTGAGCTATGAGAAAGCGCCACGCTTCCCGAAGGGAGAAAGGCGGACAGGTATCCGGTAAGCG
GCAGGGTCGGAACAGGAGAGCGCACGAGGGAGCTTCCAGGGGGAAACGCCTGGTATCTTTATAGTCCTGT
CGGGTTTCGCCACCTCTGACTTGAGCGTCGATTTTTGTGATGCTCGTCAGGGGGGCGGAGCCTATGGAAA
AACGCCAGCAACGCGGCCTTTTTACGGTTCCTGGCCTTTTGCTGGCCTTTTGCTCACATGTTCTTTCCTG
CGTTATCCCCTGATTCTGTGGATAACCGTATTACCGCCTTTGAGTGAGCTGATACCGCTCGCCGCAGCCG
AACGACCGAGCGCAGCGAGTCAGTGAGCGAGGAAGCGGAAGAGCGCCCAATACGCAAACCGCCTCTCCCC
GCGCGTTGGCCGATTCATTAATCACTGT
Features (pLannotate 1.2.2; 7 found; start..end, strand, type, name):
     12..728     +  CDS            EYFP: EYFP is a basic (constitutively fluorescent) green/yellow fluorescent protein published in 1996, derived from Aequorea victoria. It is reported to be a very rapidly-maturing weak dimer with high acid sensitivity.
    854..958     +  promoter       AmpR promoter: bla
    949..1029    -  CDS            int (fragment): INT2_ECOLX - Protein inferred from homology: Swiss-Prot protein existence level 3. Putative integrase believed to be involved in the insertion of antibiotic resistance genes into plasmids and transposons. From Escherichia coli.
   1117..1173    +  CDS            GmR (fragment): gentamycin acetyltransferase; aacC1; confers resistance to gentamycin
   1180..1968    +  CDS            aadA: S3AD_ECOLX - Experimental evidence at protein level: Swiss-Prot protein existence level 1. Mediates bacterial resistance to the antibiotics streptomycin and spectinomycin. From Escherichia coli.
   2142..2730    +  rep_origin     ori: high-copy-number ColE1/pMB1/pBR322/pUC origin of replication
   2913..2962    +  CDS            lacI (fragment): lac repressor; lacI; The lac repressor binds to the lac operator to inhibit transcription in E. coli. This inhibition can be relieved by adding lactose or isopropyl-β-D-thiogalactopyranoside (IPTG).
