[The description below was written by a language model from this plasmid's Addgene catalogue record and pLannotate feature annotations shown in this document.]
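Description:
pICSL50005 is a Level 0 Golden Gate (MoClo syntax) part plasmid that supplies a yellow fluorescent protein as a C-terminal tag module. It is built on the small pICSL01003 backbone and is classed as a synthetic biology vector. It is maintained in E. coli at high copy from a ColE1/pUC-type origin and selected with spectinomycin. Resistance comes from an aadA streptomycin/spectinomycin adenylyltransferase gene, which sits downstream of an annotated AmpR (bla) promoter. The short integrase and gentamicin acetyltransferase fragments flagged around aadA, and a small lacI fragment near the end of the record, appear to be non-functional remnants of the resistance cassette and backbone.

The insert, roughly 0.7 kb, is annotated as EYFP, the yellow variant of Aequorea victoria GFP. Its internal BsaI and BpiI recognition sites have been removed by point mutation, so the part is not cut internally by the Type IIS enzymes used in Golden Gate assembly. The module is defined by TTCG and GCTT fusion overhangs, which in the MoClo syntax mark the C-terminal tag position between a stop-less coding sequence and the terminator. The plasmid has no promoter or terminator for expressing the tag in a target host. It is a donor part only, and expression depends on the other Level 0 modules combined with it in a one-pot assembly into a Level 1 transcription unit. The typical use is making C-terminal YFP fusions to follow protein localisation or accumulation. The record does not name a particular destination host or acceptor vector.
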