Addgene plasmid #245578: pICSL50005
Purpose: Level 0 Golden Gate part C-Terminal Tag with overhangs TTCG - GCTT
Depositing lab: Mark Youles. Depositing organization: Sainsbury Laboratory, Norwich.
Backbone
  Vector backbone: pICSL01003
  Backbone size w/o insert (bp): 2244
  Vector type: Synthetic Biology
Growth in bacteria
  Bacterial resistance: Spectinomycin, 50 μg/mL
  Growth temperature: 37°C
  Growth strain: DH5alpha
  Copy number: High Copy
Gene/Insert
  Gene/Insert name: C-Terminal tag YFP tag (yellow variant of GFP)
  Species: Aequorea victoria
  Insert size (bp): 724
  Mutation: BsaI/BpiI sites removed by point-mutation
  Cloning method: Restriction Enzyme; 5′ cloning site BsaI (destroyed during cloning); 3′ cloning site BsaI (destroyed during cloning)
  Sequencing primers: 5′ TCACATGTTCTTTCCTGCG; 3′ GTCTCATGAGCGGATACATATTTGAATG
Terms and licenses: Academic/Nonprofit Terms; Industry Terms: Not Available to Industry
Depositor comments: Level 0 C-Terminal tag module used for GoldenGate assemblies using the MoClo overhang syntax
How to cite: pICSL50005 was a gift from Mark Youles (Addgene plasmid # 245578 ; http://n2t.net/addgene:245578 ; RRID:Addgene_245578)
